Addgene plasmid #211174: pBiT3.1-C_RRP9:1-475
Purpose: Mammalian expression of full-length human RRP9. C-terminal HiBiT tag.
Depositing lab: Cheryl Arrowsmith. Depositing organization: University of Toronto. Publication: A Target Class Ligandability Evaluation of WD40 Repeat-Containing Proteins. Ackloo S, Li F, Szewczyk M, Seitova A, Loppnau P, Zeng H, Xu J, Ahmad S, Arnautova YA, Baghaie AJ, Beldar S, Bolotokova A, Centrella PA, Chau I, Clark MA, Cuozzo JW, Dehghani-Tafti S, Disch JS, Dong A, Dumas A, Feng JA, Ghiabi P, Gibson E, Gilmer J, Goldman B, Green SR, Guie MA, Guilinger JP, Harms N, Herasymenko O, Houliston S, Hutchinson A, Kearnes S, Keefe AD, Kimani SW, Kramer T, Kutera M, Kwak HA, Lento C, Li Y, Liu J, Loup J, Machado RAC, Mulhern CJ, Perveen S, Righetto GL, Riley P, Shrestha S, Sigel EA, Silva M, Sintchak MD, Slakman BL, Taylor RD, Thompson J, Torng W, Underkoffler C, von Rechenberg M, Walsh RT, Watson I, Wilson DJ, Wolf E, Yadav M, Yazdi AK, Zhang J, Zhang Y, Santhakumar V, Edwards AM, Barsyte-Lovejoy D, Schapira M, Brown PJ, Halabelian L, Arrowsmith CH. J Med Chem. 2025 Jan 23;68(2):1092-1112. doi: 10.1021/acs.jmedchem.4c02010. Epub 2024 Nov 4. PubMed 39495097.
Backbone
  Vector backbone: pBiT3.1-C
  Backbone manufacturer: Promega
  Vector type: Mammalian Expression
  Selectable markers: Neomycin (select with G418)
Growth in bacteria
  Bacterial resistance: Kanamycin, 50 μg/mL
  Growth temperature: 37°C
  Growth strain: DH5alpha
  Copy number: High Copy
Gene/Insert
  Gene/Insert name: RRP9:M1-S475
  Species: H. sapiens (human)
  Insert size (bp): 1425
  Mutation: wild type
  Entrez Gene: RRP9 (a.k.a. RNU3IP2, U3-55K)
  Promoter: CMV
  Tag / fusion protein: GSSGGSSGVSGWRLFKKIS (C terminal on insert)
  Cloning method: Ligation Independent Cloning
  Sequencing primers: 5′ T7; 3′ TTGCTCAGCGGTGGCAGCAG
Resource information
  A portion of this plasmid was derived from a plasmid made by: Mammalian Gene Collection (BC001113)
Terms and licenses: Academic/Nonprofit Terms; Industry Terms: Not Available to Industry
Depositor comments: 5' Cloning Site: EcoR1 (not destroyed), 3' Cloning Site: Xho1 (not destroyed).
How to cite: pBiT3.1-C_RRP9:1-475 was a gift from Cheryl Arrowsmith (Addgene plasmid # 211174 ; http://n2t.net/addgene:211174 ; RRID:Addgene_211174)
