[The description below was written by a language model from this plasmid's Addgene catalogue record and pLannotate feature annotations shown in this document.]
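Description:
pBiT3.1-C_RRP9:1-475 is a mammalian expression plasmid built on Promega's pBiT3.1-C backbone, carrying the full-length, wild-type human RRP9 coding sequence (residues M1 to S475, 1,425 bp; also known as RNU3IP2 or U3-55K), a WD40-repeat protein. The insert, derived from a Mammalian Gene Collection clone, was introduced by ligation-independent cloning between retained EcoRI and XhoI sites. Transcription is driven by the CMV immediate-early enhancer and promoter, followed by a chimeric β-globin/immunoglobulin intron that generally improves mRNA processing and expression, and terminated by an SV40 polyadenylation signal. A T7 promoter sits just upstream of the open reading frame and serves as a sequencing primer site. RRP9 is fused at its C terminus, through a flexible Gly/Ser linker, to the short HiBiT peptide, which complements the LgBiT fragment to reconstitute active NanoLuc luciferase. This allows luminescent detection and quantification of the tagged protein. The tag is not annotated as such in the feature table. The small "SET1" fragment called downstream of the insert is probably an incidental annotation match.

The plasmid replicates in E. coli from a high-copy ColE1/pUC-type origin and is selected with kanamycin through an EM7-driven neo (nptII) gene, preceded by a single loxP site. The catalogue lists neomycin/G418 as the mammalian selectable marker, but in the annotated sequence the only promoter shown for neo is bacterial. The sequence instead contains a blasticidin S deaminase cassette under the SV40 early promoter with a synthetic poly(A) signal, so the mammalian selection recorded in the catalogue and that suggested by the features do not clearly agree. The construct was deposited with a study evaluating the ligandability of WD40-repeat proteins, though the record does not state which assays it was used in.
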