Features (pLannotate 1.2.2; 17 found; start..end, strand, type, name):
     24..105     -  polyA_signal   SV40 poly(A) signal: SV40 polyadenylation signal
    128..211     -  CDS            large T antigen (fragment): large T antigen from SV40 (simian virus 40)
    276..641     +  enhancer       CMV enhancer: human cytomegalovirus immediate early enhancer
    643..842     +  promoter       CMV promoter: human cytomegalovirus (CMV) immediate early promoter
    981..1113    +  intron         chimeric intron: chimera between introns from human β-globin and immunoglobulin heavy chain genes
   1157..1175    +  promoter       T7 promoter: promoter for bacteriophage T7 RNA polymerase
   1243..2667    +  CDS            RRP9: U3IP2_HUMAN - Also known as RNU3IP2, U355K From Homo sapiens (Human).
   2763..2790    +  CDS            SET1 (fragment): solubility-enhancement tag derived from T7 phage gene 10B
   2816..2937    -  polyA_signal   SV40 poly(A) signal: SV40 polyadenylation signal
   2960..3028    -  CDS            large T antigen (fragment): large T antigen from SV40 (simian virus 40)
   3052..3085    +  protein_bind   loxP: Cre-mediated recombination occurs in the 8-bp core sequence (GCATACAT). Cre recombinase
   3095..3142    +  promoter       EM7 promoter: synthetic bacterial promoter&nbsp
   3174..3965    +  CDS            neo: KKA2_KLEPN - Also known as kan, nptII. Experimental evidence at protein level: Swiss-Prot protein existence level 1. Resistance to kanamycin, neomycin, paromomycin, ribostamycin, butirosin and gentamicin B. From Klebsiella pneumoniae.
   4126..4714    -  rep_origin     ori: high-copy-number ColE1/pMB1/pBR322/pUC origin of replication
   4840..4888    -  polyA_signal   poly(A) signal: synthetic polyadenylation signal
   4912..5310    -  CDS            BSD: blasticidin S deaminase; Aspergillus terreus BSD; confers resistance to blasticidin
   5341..5698    -  promoter       SV40 promoter: SV40 enhancer and early promoter
>Addgene plasmid #211174 | pBiT3.1-C_RRP9:1-475 | addgene full sequence | sequence record 425873 | Addgene NGS Result
AAGACGCGTTAATTAAGACGTCGGCAGTGAAAAAAATGCTTTATTTGTGAAATTTGTGATGCTATTGCTT
TATTTGTAACCATTATAAGCTGCAATAAACAAGTTAACAACAACAATTGCATTCATTTTATGTTTCAGGT
TCAGGGGGAGGTGTGGGAGGTTTTTTAAAGCAAGTAAAACCTCTACAAATGTGGTATGGCTGATTATGAT
CCGCGGCCGCAATACGTCGACGTTATCAGCTGACTTCGTACGAGAGCCTAGGATTATGGCGCGCCACTAG
TTATTAATAGTAATCAATTACGGGGTCATTAGTTCATAGCCCATATATGGAGTTCCGCGTTACATAACTT
ACGGTAAATGGCCCGCCTGGCTGACCGCCCAACGACCCCCGCCCATTGACGTCAATAATGACGTATGTTC
CCATAGTAACGCCAATAGGGACTTTCCATTGACGTCAATGGGTGGAGTATTTACGGTAAACTGCCCACTT
GGCAGTACATCAAGTGTATCATATGCCAAGTCCGCCCCCTATTGACGTCAATGACGGTAAATGGCCCGCC
TGGCATTATGCCCAGTACATGACCTTACGGGACTTTCCTACTTGGCAGTACATCTACGTATTAGTCATCG
CTATTACCATGGTGATGCGGTTTTGGCAGTACACCAATGGGCGTGGATAGCGGTTTGACTCACGGGGATT
TCCAAGTCTCCACCCCATTGACGTCAATGGGAGTTTGTTTTGGCACCAAAATCAACGGGACTTTCCAAAA
TGTCGTAATAACCCCGCCCCGTTGACGCAAATGGGCGGTAGGCGTGTACGGTGGGAGGTCTATATAAGCA
GAGCTGGTTTAGTGAACCGTCAGATCACTAGAATCTTTATTGCGGTAGTTTATCACAGTTAAATTGCTAA
CGCAGTCAGTGCTTCTGACACAACAGTCTCGAACTTAAGCTGCAGAAGTTGGTCGTGAGGCACTGGGCAG
GTAAGTATCAAGGTTACAAGACAGGTTTAAGGAGACCAATAGAAACTGGGCTTGTCGAGACAGAGAAGAC
TCTTGCGTTTCTGATAGGCACCTATTGGTCTTACTGACATCCACTTTGCCTTTCTCTCCACAGGTGTCCA
CTCCCAGTTCAATTACAGCTCTTAAGGCTAGAGTATTAATACGACTCACTATAGGGGCGATCGCAACAAG
CTTCGGGAAGATCTGGAGCTAGCGGCGGGGGATCCGGTGGGAATTCGACACCATGTCGGCAACAGCGGCT
GCTCGTAAGCGGGGAAAGCCGGCCTCTGGGGCCGGGGCTGGCGCGGGGGCCGGCAAGCGGCGGCGAAAGG
CCGACTCTGCGGGGGACAGGGGCAAATCCAAGGGTGGCGGCAAGATGAATGAGGAGATCTCCAGCGACTC
TGAGAGCGAGAGCCTAGCTCCAAGGAAGCCTGAGGAGGAGGAGGAGGAGGAGCTGGAGGAAACTGCACAG
GAAAAGAAGCTGCGCTTGGCCAAGCTCTACCTAGAGCAGCTCCGTCAGCAAGAGGAGGAGAAGGCTGAGG
CCCGTGCATTTGAGGAGGACCAGGTGGCGGGGCGCCTGAAGGAGGATGTGCTTGAGCAGAGGGGCAGGCT
GCAGAAGTTGGTGGCAAAAGAGATCCAGGCCCCAGCCTCAGCTGACATTCGCGTTTTACGGGGGCACCAG
CTCTCTATCACATGTTTGGTCGTCACCCCCGATGACTCAGCCATCTTCTCTGCTGCCAAAGACTGCAGCA
TCATTAAGTGGAGCGTGGAGAGTGGACGGAAGCTGCATGTGATTCCTCGAGCCAAGAAGGGTGCCGAGGG
AAAGCCCCCTGGCCACAGCAGCCACGTCCTCTGCATGGCCATCTCCTCCGACGGCAAGTACCTTGCCTCT
GGTGACCGCAGCAAGCTCATTCTCATTTGGGAGGCCCAGAGCTGCCAGCACTTGTACACCTTCACAGGAC
ACCGGGATGCAGTGTCGGGTCTGGCATTCCGCAGAGGCACCCACCAGCTCTACAGCACATCCCACGATCG
CTCCGTGAAGGTGTGGAATGTGGCAGAGAACTCCTACGTGGAGACGCTCTTCGGACACCAGGACGCTGTG
GCTGCACTGGATGCCTTGAGCCGGGAGTGCTGTGTGACGGCTGGGGGCCGGGATGGGACTGTACGTGTGT
GGAAGATCCCCGAGGAGTCCCAGCTTGTCTTCTATGGCCACCAGGGCTCCATCGACTGCATCCACCTAAT
CAATGAGGAGCACATGGTGTCCGGCGCGGACGATGGCTCTGTGGCCTTGTGGGGTCTCTCCAAGAAGCGA
CCACTTGCCCTGCAGCGTGAAGCTCACGGGCTGCGGGGAGAGCCAGGCCTGGAGCAGCCCTTCTGGATAT
CGTCGGTGGCAGCCCTCCTCAACACAGACCTTGTGGCCACAGGCTCCCACAGCTCCTGTGTGCGGCTTTG
GCAGTGTGGGGAAGGCTTCCGGCAGCTTGACCTTCTCTGTGACATCCCCCTGGTGGGTTTTATCAACAGC
CTCAAGTTCTCCAGCTCTGGGGACTTCCTGGTGGCTGGGGTAGGGCAGGAGCACAGGCTTGGCCGATGGT
GGAGAATCAAAGAGGCTCGGAATTCTGTCTGCATCATCCCACTCCGCAGGGTCCCTGTACCCCCAGCTGC
TGGTTCCGGCTCGAGCGGTGGGAGCTCCGGTGTGAGCGGCTGGCGGCTGTTCAAGAAGATTAGCTAAGTT
TAAACGGCCGCGACTCTAGACTGCAGGCATGCAAGCTGATTTGGCTGCTGCCACCGCTGAGCAAGGCCGC
TTCGAGCAGACATGATAAGATACATTGATGAGTTTGGACAAACCACAACTAGAATGCAGTGAAAAAAATG
CTTTATTTGTGAAATTTGTGATGCTATTGCTTTATTTGTAACCATTATAAGCTGCAATAAACAAGTTAAC
AACAACAATTGCATTCATTTTATGTTTCAGGTTCAGGGGGAGATGTGGGAGGTTTTTTTAAGCAAGTAAA
ACCTCTACAAATGTGGTAAAATCTTAATTAAGACTTCTAATATAACTTCGTATAGCATACATTATACGAA
GTTATGGTTCCACTGTTGACAATTAATCATCGGCATAGTATATCGGCATAGTATAATACGACAAGGTGAG
GAACTAAACCCAGGAGGCAGATCATGATTGAACAAGATGGATTGCACGCAGGTTCTCCGGCCGCTTGGGT
GGAGAGGCTATTCGGCTATGACTGGGCACAACAGACAATCGGCTGCTCTGATGCCGCCGTGTTCCGGCTG
TCAGCGCAGGGGCGCCCGGTTCTTTTTGTCAAGACCGACCTGTCCGGTGCCCTGAATGAACTGCAGGACG
AGGCAGCGCGGCTATCGTGGCTGGCCACGACGGGCGTTCCTTGCGCAGCTGTGCTCGACGTTGTCACTGA
AGCGGGAAGGGACTGGCTGCTATTGGGCGAAGTGCCGGGGCAGGATCTCCTGTCATCTCACCTTGCTCCT
GCCGAGAAAGTATCCATCATGGCTGATGCAATGCGGCGGCTGCATACGCTTGATCCGGCTACCTGCCCAT
TCGACCACCAAGCGAAACATCGCATCGAGCGAGCACGTACTCGGATGGAAGCCGGTCTTGTCGATCAGGA
TGATCTGGACGAAGAGCATCAGGGGCTCGCGCCAGCCGAACTGTTCGCCAGGCTCAAGGCGCGCATGCCC
GACGGCGAGGATCTCGTCGTGACCCATGGCGATGCCTGCTTGCCGAATATCATGGTGGAAAATGGCCGCT
TTTCTGGATTCATCGACTGTGGCCGGCTGGGTGTGGCGGACCGCTATCAGGACATAGCGTTGGCTACCCG
TGATATTGCTGAAGAGCTTGGCGGCGAATGGGCTGACCGCTTCCTCGTGCTTTACGGTATCGCCGCTCCC
GATTCGCAGCGCATCGCCTTCTATCGCCTTCTTGACGAGTTCTTCTGATTCGAAATGACCGACCAAGCGA
CGCCCAACCGGTATCAGCTCACTCAAAGGCGGTAATACGGTTATCCACAGAATCAGGGGATAACGCAGGA
AAGAACATGTGAGCAAAAGGCCAGCAAAAGGCCAGGAACCGTAAAAAGGCCGCGTTGCTGGCGTTTTTCC
ATAGGCTCCGCCCCCCTGACGAGCATCACAAAAATCGACGCTCAAGTCAGAGGTGGCGAAACCCGACAGG
ACTATAAAGATACCAGGCGTTTCCCCCTGGAAGCTCCCTCGTGCGCTCTCCTGTTCCGACCCTGCCGCTT
ACCGGATACCTGTCCGCCTTTCTCCCTTCGGGAAGCGTGGCGCTTTCTCATAGCTCACGCTGTAGGTATC
TCAGTTCGGTGTAGGTCGTTCGCTCCAAGCTGGGCTGTGTGCACGAACCCCCCGTTCAGCCCGACCGCTG
CGCCTTATCCGGTAACTATCGTCTTGAGTCCAACCCGGTAAGACACGACTTATCGCCACTGGCAGCAGCC
ACTGGTAACAGGATTAGCAGAGCGAGGTATGTAGGCGGTGCTACAGAGTTCTTGAAGTGGTGGCCTAACT
ACGGCTACACTAGAAGGACAGTATTTGGTATCTGCGCTCTGCTGAAGCCAGTTACCTTCGGAAAAAGAGT
TGGTAGCTCTTGATCCGGCAAACAAACCACCGCTGGTAGCGGTGGTTTTTTTGTTTGCAAGCAGCAGATT
ACGCGCAGAAAAAAAGGATTTCAAGAAGATCCTTTGATCTTTTCTACGGGGTCTGACGCTCAGTGGAACG
AAAACTCACGTTAAGGGATTTTGGTCATGAGATTATCAAAAAGGATCTTCACCTAGATCCTTTTATAGTC
CGGAATCGTCACACAAAAAACCAACACACAGATGTAATGAAAATAAAGATATTTTATTGCGGCCATCGTG
ATGGCTAGAGTTTAGCCCTCCCACACATAACCAGAGGGCAGCAATTCACGAATCCCAACTGCCGTCGGCT
GTCCATCACTGTCCTTCACTATGGCTTTGATCCCAGGATGCAGATCGAGAAGCACCTGTCGGCACCGTCC
GCAGGGGCTCAAGATGCCCCTGTTCTCATTTCCGATCGCGACGATACAAGTCAGGTTGCCAGCTGCCGCA
GCAGCAGCAGTGCCCAGCACCACGAGTTCTGCACAAGGTCCCCCAGTAAAATGATATACATTGACACCAG
TGAAGATGCGGCCGTCGCTAGAGAGAGCTGCGCTGGCGACGCTGTAGTCTTCAGAGATGGGGATGCTGTT
GATTGTAGCCGTTGCTCTTTCAATGAGGGTGGATTCTTCTTGAGACAAAGGCTTGGCCATGGTGGCGCTA
GTGTCAGAAGAATCGAGCTTTTTGCAAAAGCCTAGGCCTCCAAAAAAGCCTCCTCACTACTTCTGGAATA
GCTCAGAGGCCGAGGCGGCCTCGGCCTCTGCATAAATAAAAAAAATTAGTCAGCCATGGGGCGGAGAATG
GGCGGAACTGGGCGGAGTTAGGGGCGGGATGGGCGGAGTTAGGGGCGGGACTATGGTTGCTGACTAATTG
AGATGCATGCTTTGCATACTTCTGCCTGCTGGGGAGCCTGGGGACTTTCCACACCTGGTTGCTGACTAAT
TGAGATGCATGCTTTGCATACTTCTGCCTGCTGGGGAGCCTGGGGACTTTCCACACCCTAACTGACACAC
ATTCCACAGCTGGTTCTTTCCGCCTCAGAAGGTACCTAACCAAGTTCCTCTTTCAGAGGTTATTTCAGGC
CATGGTGCTGCGC
