>Addgene plasmid #211174 | pBiT3.1-C_RRP9:1-475 | depositor partial sequence | sequence record 411826 | Insert sequence
ATGTCGGCAACAGCGGCTGCTCGTAAGCGGGGAAAGCCGGCCTCTGGGGCCGGGGCTGGCGCGGGGGCCG
GCAAGCGGCGGCGAAAGGCCGACTCTGCGGGGGACAGGGGCAAATCCAAGGGTGGCGGCAAGATGAATGA
GGAGATCTCCAGCGACTCTGAGAGCGAGAGCCTAGCTCCAAGGAAGCCTGAGGAGGAGGAGGAGGAGGAG
CTGGAGGAAACTGCACAGGAAAAGAAGCTGCGCTTGGCCAAGCTCTACCTAGAGCAGCTCCGTCAGCAAG
AGGAGGAGAAGGCTGAGGCCCGTGCATTTGAGGAGGACCAGGTGGCGGGGCGCCTGAAGGAGGATGTGCT
TGAGCAGAGGGGCAGGCTGCAGAAGTTGGTGGCAAAAGAGATCCAGGCCCCAGCCTCAGCTGACATTCGC
GTTTTACGGGGGCACCAGCTCTCTATCACATGTTTGGTCGTCACCCCCGATGACTCAGCCATCTTCTCTG
CTGCCAAAGACTGCAGCATCATTAAGTGGAGCGTGGAGAGTGGACGGAAGCTGCATGTGATTCCTCGAGC
CAAGAAGGGTGCCGAGGGAAAGCCCCCTGGCCACAGCAGCCACGTCCTCTGCATGGCCATCTCCTCCGAC
GGCAAGTACCTTGCCTCTGGTGACCGCAGCAAGCTCATTCTCATTTGGGAGGCCCAGAGCTGCCAGCACT
TGTACACCTTCACAGGACACCGGGATGCAGTGTCGGGTCTGGCATTCCGCAGAGGCACCCACCAGCTCTA
CAGCACATCCCACGATCGCTCCGTGAAGGTGTGGAATGTGGCAGAGAACTCCTACGTGGAGACGCTCTTC
GGACACCAGGACGCTGTGGCTGCACTGGATGCCTTGAGCCGGGAGTGCTGTGTGACGGCTGGGGGCCGGG
ATGGGACTGTACGTGTGTGGAAGATCCCCGAGGAGTCCCAGCTTGTCTTCTATGGCCACCAGGGCTCCAT
CGACTGCATCCACCTAATCAATGAGGAGCACATGGTGTCCGGCGCGGACGATGGCTCTGTGGCCTTGTGG
GGTCTCTCCAAGAAGCGACCACTTGCCCTGCAGCGTGAAGCTCACGGGCTGCGGGGAGAGCCAGGCCTGG
AGCAGCCCTTCTGGATATCGTCGGTGGCAGCCCTCCTCAACACAGACCTTGTGGCCACAGGCTCCCACAG
CTCCTGTGTGCGGCTTTGGCAGTGTGGGGAAGGCTTCCGGCAGCTTGACCTTCTCTGTGACATCCCCCTG
GTGGGTTTTATCAACAGCCTCAAGTTCTCCAGCTCTGGGGACTTCCTGGTGGCTGGGGTAGGGCAGGAGC
ACAGGCTTGGCCGATGGTGGAGAATCAAAGAGGCTCGGAATTCTGTCTGCATCATCCCACTCCGCAGGGT
CCCTGTACCCCCAGCTGCTGGTTCC
